>Addgene plasmid #207864 | pYea5.1_Notch3_sfGFP | addgene full sequence | sequence record 417787 | Addgene NGS Result
CGGTGCGGGCCTCTTCGCTATTACGCCAGGACATGGAGGCCCAGAATACCCTCCTTGACAGTCTTGACGT
GCGCAGCTCAGGGGCATGATGTGACTGTCGCCCGTACATTTAGCCCATACATCCCCATGTATAATCATTT
GCATCCATACATTTTGATGGCCGCACGGCGCGAAGCAAAAATTACGGCTCCTCGCTGCAGACCTGCGAGC
AGGGAAACGCTCCCCTCACAGACGCGTTGAATTGTCCCCACGCCGCGCCCCTGTAGAGAAATATAAAAGG
TTAGGATTTGCCACTGAGGTTCTTCTTTCATATACTTCCTTTTAAAATCTTGCTAGGATACAGTTCTCAC
ATCACATCCGAACATAAACAACCAAGCTTGAAGCTAGCCTCCTGAAAGATGCTTTTGCAAGCATTCCTTT
TCCTTTTGGCTGGTTTTGCAGCCAAGATCTCTGCCGCACTGTCAGCAGTAGAAAGACTTGATTTTCCATA
TCCACTGAGAGACGTTCGTGGTGAACCTTTAGAACCACCTGAACCTTCCGTTCCGCTGTTGCCATTGTTA
GTAGCTGGTGCGGTTTTACTGTTGGTGATCTTGGTCCTGGGAGTTATGGTAGCTAGGCGAAAAAGAGAGC
ACTCTACGCTATGGTTTCCGGAAGGTTTCAGTCTACACAAAGATGTGGCATCTGGGCACAAAGGTAGAAG
AGAACCAGTTGGACAAGACGCATTAGGTATGAAAAATATGGCCAAAGGTGAAAGTGGTACCATGTCAAAA
GGTGAAGAATTATTTACAGGTGTAGTCCCTATTCTAGTGGAGTTAGATGGAGATGTCAATGGACATAAGT
TTTCCGTCAGGGGAGAGGGAGAGGGCGATGCCACAAATGGAAAGTTAACATTGAAGTTTATTTGTACAAC
GGGGAAGTTACCTGTGCCTTGGCCTACATTGGTAACAACTTTGACGTATGGAGTCCAATGTTTCTCAAGG
TATCCAGATCATATGAAGCAACATGATTTCTTTAAGTCGGCGATGCCTGAGGGCTATGTACAAGAGAGAA
CTATTTCCTTTAAGGATGATGGTACTTATAAGACGAGAGCAGAGGTGAAGTTTGAGGGTGATACGCTTGT
CAATAGGATTGAGTTGAAGGGGATAGATTTTAAGGAAGATGGCAATATCCTGGGCCATAAGTTGGAGTAC
AACTTTAATTCCCATAATGTCTATATTACTGCGGATAAGCAGAAGAATGGAATTAAGGCAAATTTCAAGA
TTAGGCATAATGTAGAGGATGGGAGTGTACAACTAGCAGATCATTATCAACAAAATACACCTATAGGCGA
TGGACCAGTCTTACTACCAGATAATCATTATTTATCCACACAAAGTGTCTTATCCAAGGACCCTAATGAG
AAGAGAGATCATATGGTCCTATTAGAGTTCGTGACGGCAGCAGGAATTACGCATGGTATGGATGAACTAA
TGAAGCTACTGAGCTCTATCGAACAAGCATGCGATATTTGCCGACTTAAAAAGCTCAAGTGCTCCAAAGA
AAAACCGAAGTGCGCCAAGTGTCTGAAGAACAACTGGGAGTGTCGCTACTCTCCCAAAACCAAAAGGTCT
CCGCTGACTAGGGCACATCTGACAGAAGTGGAATCAAGGCTAGAAAGACTGGAACAGCTATTTCTACTGA
TTTTTCCTCGAGAAGACCTTGACATGATTTTGAAAATGGATTCTTTACAGGATATAAAAGCATTGTTAAC
AGGATTATTTGTACAAGATAATGTGAATAAAGATGCCGTCACAGATAGATTGGCTTCAGTGGAGACTGAT
ATGCCTCTAACATTGAGACAGCATAGAATAAGTGCGACATCATCATCGGAAGAGAGTAGTAACAAAGGTC
AAAGACAGTTGACTGTATCGATTGACTCGGCAGCTCATCATGATAACTCCACAATTCCGTTGGATTTTAT
GCCCAGGGATGCTCTTCATGGATTTGATTGGTCTGAAGAGGATGACATGTCGGATGGCTTGCCCTTCCTG
AAAACGGACCCCAACAATAATGGGTTCTTTGGCGACGGTTCTCTCTTATGTATTCTTCGATCTATTGGCT
TTAAACCGGAAAATTACACGAACTCTAACGTTAACAGGCTCCCGACCATGATTACGGATAGATACACGTT
GGCTTCTAGATCCACAACATCCCGTTTACTTCAAAGTTATCTCAATAATTTTCACCCCTACTGCCCTATC
GTGCACTCACCGACGCTAATGATGTTGTATAATAACCAGATTGAAATCGCGTCGAAGGATCAATGGCAAA
TCCTTTTTAACTGCATATTAGCCATTGGAGCCTGGTGTATAGAGGGGGAATCTACTGATATAGATGTTTT
TTACTATCAAAATGCTAAATCTCATTTGACGAGCAAGGTCTTCGAGTCAGGTTCCATAATTTTGGTGACA
GCCCTACATCTTCTGTCGCGATATACACAGTGGAGGCAGAAAACAAATACTAGCTATAATTTTCACAGCT
TTTCCATAAGAATGGCCATATCATTGGGCTTGAATAGGGACCTCCCCTCGTCCTTCAGTGATAGCAGCAT
TCTGGAACAAAGACGCCGAATTTGGTGGTCTGTCTACTCTTGGGAGATCCAATTGTCCCTGCTTTATGGT
CGATCCATCCAGCTTTCTCAGAATACAATCTCCTTCCCTTCTTCTGTCGACGATGTGCAGCGTACCACAA
CAGGTCCCACCATATATCATGGCATCATTGAAACAGCAAGGCTCTTACAAGTTTTCACAAAAATCTATGA
ACTAGACAAAACAGTAACTGCAGAAAAAAGTCCTATATGTGCAAAAAAATGCTTGATGATTTGTAATGAG
ATTGAGGAGGTTTCGAGACAGGCACCAAAGTTTTTACAAATGGATATTTCCACCACCGCTCTAACCAATT
TGTTGAAGGAACACCCTTGGCTATCCTTTACAAGATTCGAACTGAAGTGGAAACAGTTGTCTCTTATCAT
TTATGTATTAAGAGATTTTTTCACTAATTTTACCCAGAAAAAGTCACAACTAGAACAGGATCAAAATGAT
CATCAAAGTTATGAAGTTAAACGATGCTCCATCATGTTAAGCGATGCAGCACAAAGAACTGTTATGTCTG
TAAGTAGCTATATGGACAATCATAATGTCACCCCATATTTTGCCTGGAATTGTTCTTATTACTTGTTCAA
TGCAGTCCTAGTACCCATAAAGACTCTACTCTCAAACTCAAAATCGAATGCTGAGAATAACGAGACCGCA
CAATTATTACAACAAATTAACACTGTTCTGATGCTATTAAAAAAACTGGCCACTTTTAAAATCCAGACTT
GTGAAAAATACATTCAAGTACTGGAAGAGGTATGTGCGCCGTTTCTGTTATCACAGTGTGCAATCCCATT
ACCGCATATCAGTTATAACAATAGTAATGGTAGCGCCATTAAAAATATTGTCGGTTCTGCAACTATCGCC
CAATACCCTACTCTTCCGGAGGAAAATGTCAACAATATCAGTGTTAAATATGTTTCTCCTGGCTCAGTAG
GGCCTTCACCTGTGCCATTGAAATCAGGAGCAAGTTTCAGTGATCTAGTCAAGCTGTTATCTAACCGTCC
ACCCTCTCGTAACTCTCCAGTGACAATACCAAGAAGCACACCTTCGCATCGCTCAGTCACGCCTTTTCTA
GGGCAACAGCAACAGCTGCAATCATTAGTGCCACTGACCCCGTCTGCTTTGTTTGGTGGCGCCAATTTTA
ATCAAAGTGGGAATATTGCTGATAGCTCATTGTCCTTCACTTTCACTAACAGTAGCAACGGTCCGAACCT
CATAACAACTCAAACAAATTCTCAAGCGCTTTCACAACCAATTGCCTCCTCTAACGTTCATGATAACTTC
ATGAATAATGAAATCACGGCTAGTAAAATTGATGATGGTAATAATTCAAAACCACTGTCACCTGGTTGGA
CGGACCAAACTGCGTATAACGCGTTTGGAATCACTACAGGGATGTTTAATACCACTACAATGGATGATGT
ATATAACTATCTATTCGATGATGAAGATACCCCACCAAACCCAAAAAAAGAGTCCGCATGGAGTCATCCG
CAATTCGAAAAATAACTAGCATAACCCCTTGGGGCCTCTAAACGGGTCTTGAGGGGTTTTTTGCGCGCTT
GCAGCCAAGCTAATTCCGGGCGAATTTCTTATGATTTATGATTTTTATTATTAAATAAGTTATAAAAAAA
ATAAGTGTATACAAATTTTAAAGTGACTCTTAGGTTTTAAAACGAAAATTCTTATTCTTGAGTAACTCTT
TCCTGTAGGTCAGGTTGCTTTCTCAGGTATAGCATGAGGTCGCTCTTATTGACCACACCTCTACCGGCAT
GCAAGCTTGGCGTAATCATGGTCATAGCTGTTTCCTGTGTGAAATTGTTATCCGCTCACAATTCCACACA
ACATACGAGCCGGAAGCATAAAGTGTAAAGCCTGGGGTGCCTAATGAGTGAGCTAACTCACATTAATTGC
GTTGCGCTCACTGCCCGCTTTCCAGTCGGGAAACCTGTCGTGCCAGCTGCATTAATGAATCGGCCAACGC
GCGGGGAGAGGCGGTTTGCGTATTGGGCGCTCTTCCGCTTCCTCGCTCACTGACTCGCTGCGCTCGGTCG
TTCGGCTGCGGCGAGCGGTATCAGCTCACTCAAAGGCGGTAATACGGTTATCCACAGAATCAGGGGATAA
CGCAGGAAAGAACATGTGAGCAAAAGGCCAGCAAAAGGCCAGGAACCGTAAAAAGGCCGCGTTGCTGGCG
TTTTTCCATAGGCTCCGCCCCCCTGACGAGCATCACAAAAATCGACGCTCAAGTCAGAGGTGGCGAAACC
CGACAGGACTATAAAGATACCAGGCGTTTCCCCCTGGAAGCTCCCTCGTGCGCTCTCCTGTTCCGACCCT
GCCGCTTACCGGATACCTGTCCGCCTTTCTCCCTTCGGGAAGCGTGGCGCTTTCTCATAGCTCACGCTGT
AGGTATCTCAGTTCGGTGTAGGTCGTTCGCTCCAAGCTGGGCTGTGTGCACGAACCCCCCGTTCAGCCCG
ACCGCTGCGCCTTATCCGGTAACTATCGTCTTGAGTCCAACCCGGTAAGACACGACTTATCGCCACTGGC
AGCAGCCACTGGTAACAGGATTAGCAGAGCGAGGTATGTAGGCGGTGCTACAGAGTTCTTGAAGTGGTGG
CCTAACTACGGCTACACTAGAAGAACAGTATTTGGTATCTGCGCTCTGCTGAAGCCAGTTACCTTCGGAA
AAAGAGTTGGTAGCTCTTGATCCGGCAAACAAACCACCGCTGGTAGCGGTGGTTTTTTTGTTTGCAAGCA
GCAGATTACGCGCAGAAAAAAAGGATCTCAAGAAGATCCTTTGATCTTTTCTACGGGGTCTGACGCTCAG
TGGAACGAAAACTCACGTTAAGGGATTTTGGTCATGAGATTATCAAAAAGGATCTTCACCTAGATCCTTT
TAAATTAAAAATGAAGTTTTAAATCAATCTAAAGTATATATGAGTAACCTGAGGCTATGGCAGGGCCTGC
CGCCCCGACGTTGGCTGCGAGCCCTGGGCCTTCACCCGAACTTGGGGGGTGGGGTGGGGAAAAGGAAGAA
ACGCGGGCGTATTGGCCCCAATGGGGTCTCGGTGGGGTATCGACAGAGTGCCAGCCCTGGGACCGAACCC
CGCGTTTATGAACAAACGACCCAACACCGTGCGTTTTATTCTGTCTTTTTATTGCCGTCATAGCGCGGGT
TCCTTCCGGTATTGTCTCCTTCCGTGTTTCAGTTAGCCTCCCCCTAGGGTGGGCGAAGAACTCCAGCATG
AGATCCCCGCGCTGGAGGATCATCCAGCCGGCGTCCCGGAAAACGATTCCGAAGCCCAACCTTTCATAGA
AGGCGGCGGTGGAATCGAAATCTCGTGATGGCAGGTTGGGCGTCGCTTGGTCGGTCATTTCGAACCCCAG
AGTCCCGCTCAGAAGAACTCGTCAAGAAGGCGATAGAAGGCGATGCGCTGCGAATCGGGAGCGGCGATAC
CGTAAAGCACGAGGAAGCGGTCAGCCCATTCGCCGCCAAGCTCTTCAGCAATATCACGGGTAGCCAACGC
TATGTCCTGATAGCGGTCCGCCACACCCAGCCGGCCACAGTCGATGAATCCAGAAAAGCGGCCATTTTCC
ACCATGATATTCGGCAAGCAGGCATCGCCATGAGTCACGACGAGATCCTCGCCGTCGGGCATGCTCGCCT
TGAGCCTGGCGAACAGTTCGGCTGGCGCGAGCCCCTGATGCTCTTCGTCCAGATCATCCTGATCGACAAG
ACCGGCTTCCATCCGAGTACGTGCTCGCTCGATGCGATGTTTCGCTTGGTGGTCGAATGGGCAGGTAGCC
GGATCAAGCGTATGCAGCCGCCGCATTGCATCAGCCATGATGGATACTTTCTCGGCAGGAGCAAGGTGAG
ATGACAGGAGATCCTGCCCCGGCACTTCGCCCAATAGCAGCCAGTCCCTTCCCGCTTCAGTGACAACGTC
GAGCACAGCTGCGCAAGGAACGCCCGTCGTGGCCAGCCACGATAGCCGCGCTGCCTCGTCTTGCAGTTCA
TTCAGGGCACCGGACAGGTCGGTCTTGACAAAAAGAACCGGGCGCCCCTGCGCTGACAGCCGGAACACGG
CGGCATCAGAGCAGCCGATTGTCTGTTGTGCCCAGTCATAGCCGAATAGCCTCTCCACCCAAGCGGCCGG
AGAACCTGCGTGCAATCCATCTTGTTCAATCATACTCTTCCTTTTTCAATATTATTGAAGCATTTATCAG
GGTTATTGTCTCATGAGCGGATACATATTTGAATGTATTTAGAAAAATAAACAAATAGGGGTTCCGCGCA
CATTTCCCCGAAAAGTGCCACCTGAACGAAGCATCTGTGCTTCATTTTGTAGAACAAAAATGCAACGCGA
GAGCGCTAATTTTTCAAACAAAGAATCTGAGCTGCATTTTTACAGAACAGAAATGCAACGCGAAAGCGCT
ATTTTACCAACGAAGAATCTGTGCTTCATTTTTGTAAAACAAAAATGCAACGCGAGAGCGCTAATTTTTC
AAACAAAGAATCTGAGCTGCATTTTTACAGAACAGAAATGCAACGCGAGAGCGCTATTTTACCAACAAAG
AATCTATACTTCTTTTTTGTTCTACAAAAATGCATCCCGAGAGCGCTATTTTTCTAACAAAGCATCTTAG
ATTACTTTTTTTCTCCTTTGTGCGCTCTATAATGCAGTCTCTTGATAACTTTTTGCACTGTAGGTCCGTT
AAGGTTAGAAGAAGGCTACTTTGGTGTCTATTTTCTCTTCCATAAAAAAAGCCTGACTCCACTTCCCGCG
TTTACTGATTACTAGCGAAGCTGCGGGTGCATTTTTTCAAGATAAAGGCATCCCCGATTATATTCTATAC
CGATGTGGATTGCGCATACTTTGTGAACAGAAAGTGATAGCGTTGATGATTCTTCATTGGTCAGAAAATT
ATGAACGGTTTCTTCTATTTTGTCTCTATATACTACGTATAGGAAATGTTTACATTTTCGTATTGTTTTC
GATTCACTCTATGAATAGTTCTTACTACAATTTTTTTGTCTAAAGAGTAATACTAGAGATAAACATAAAA
AATGTAGAGGTCGAGTTTAGATGCAAGTTCAAGGAGCGAAAGGTGGATGGGTAGGTTATATAGGGATATA
GCACAGAGATATATAGCAAAGAGATACTTTTGAGCAATGTTTGTGGAAGCGGTATTCGCAATATTTTAGT
AGCTCGTTACAGTCCGGTGCGTTTTTGGTTTTTTGAAAGTGCGTCTTCAGAGCGCTTTTGGTTTTCAAAA
GCGCTCTGAAGTTCCTATACTTTCTAGAGAATAGGAACTTCGGAATAGGAACTTCAAAGCGTTTCCGAAA
ACGAGCGCTTCCGAAAATGCAACGCGAGCTGCGCACATACAGCTCACTGTTCACGTCGCACCTATATCTG
CGTGTTGCCTGTATATATATATACATGAGAAGAACGGCATAGTGCGTGTTTATGCTTAAATGCGTACTTA
TATGCGTCTATTTATGTAGGATGAAAGGTAGTCTAGTACCTCCTGTGATATTATCCCATTCCATGCGGGG
TATCGTATGCTTCCTTCAGCACTACCCTTTAGCTGTTCTATATGCTGCCACTCCTCAATTGGATTAGTCT
CATCCTTCAATGCTATCATTTCCTTTGATATTGGATCATACTAAGAAACCATTATTATCATGACATTAAC
CTATAAAAATAGGCGTATCACGAGGCCCTTTCGTCTCGCGCGTTTCGGTGATGACGGTGAAAACCTCTGA
CACATGCAGCTCCCGGAGACGGTCACAGCTTGTCTGTAAGCGGATGCCGGGAGCAGACAAGCCCGTCAGG
GCGCGTCAGCGGGTGTTGGCGGGTGTCGGGGCTGGCTTAACTATGCGGCATCAGAGCAGATTGTACTGAG
AGTGCACCATAGATCAACGACATTACTATATATATAATATAGGAAGCATTTAATAGAACAGCATCGTAAT
ATATGTGTACTTTGCAGTTATGACGCCAGATGGCAGTAGTGGAAGATATTCTTTATTGAAAAATAGCTTG
TCACCTTACGTACAATCTTGATCCGGAGCTTTTCTTTTTTTGCCGATTAAGAATTAATTCGGTCGAAAAA
AGAAAAGGAGAGGGCCAAGAGGGAGGGCATTGGTGACTATTGAGCACGTGAGTATACGTGATTAAGCACA
CAAAGGCAGCTTGGAGTATGTCTGTTATTAATTTCACAGGTAGTTCTGGTCCATTGGTGAAAGTTTGCGG
CTTGCAGAGCACAGAGGCCGCAGAATGTGCTCTAGATTCCGATGCTGACTTGCTGGGTATTATATGTGTG
CCCAATAGAAAGAGAACAATTGACCCGGTTATTGCAAGGAAAATTTCAAGTCTTGTAAAAGCATATAAAA
ATAGTTCAGGCACTCCGAAATACTTGGTTGGCGTGTTTCGTAATCAACCTAAGGAGGATGTTTTGGCTCT
GGTCAATGATTACGGCATTGATATCGTCCAACTGCATGGAGATGAGTCGTGGCAAGAATACCAAGAGTTC
CTCGGTTTGCCAGTTATTAAAAGACTCGTATTTCCAAAAGACTGCAACATACTACTCAGTGCAGCTTCAC
AGAAACCTCATTCGTTTATTCCCTTGTTTGATTCAGAAGCAGGTGGGACAGGTGAACTTTTGGATTGGAA
CTCGATTTCTGACTGGGTTGGAAGGCAAGAGAGCCCCGAAAGCTTACATTTTATGTTAGCTGGTGGACTG
ACGCCAGAAAATGTTGGTGATGCGCTTAGATTAAATGGCGTTATTGGTGTTGATGTAAGCGGAGGTGTGG
AGACAAATGGTGTAAAAGACTCTAACAAAATAGCAAATTTCGTCAAAAATGCTAAGAAATAGGTTATTAC
TGAGTAGTATTTATTTAAGTATTGTTTGTGCACTTGCCGATCTATGCGGTGTGAAATACCGCACAGATGC
GTAAGGAGAAAATACCGCATCAGGAAATTGTAAGCGTTAATATTTTGTTAAAATTCGCGTTAAATTTTTG
TTAAATCAGCTCATTTTTTAACCAATAGGCCGAAATCGGCAAAATCCCTTATAAATCAAAAGAATAGACC
GAGATAGGGT
[37 nt withheld, positions 9741-9777]
AAAGAACGTGGACTCCAACGTCAAAGG
[49 nt withheld, positions 9805-9853]
T
[91 nt withheld, positions 9855-9945]
G
[124 nt withheld, positions 9947-10070]
CCATTCGCCATTCAGGCTGCGCAACTGTTGGGAAGGGCGAT
Features (pLannotate 1.2.2; 24 found; start..end, strand, type, name):
     30..373     +  promoter       TEF promoter: Ashbya gossypii TEF promoter
    438..755     +  CDS            NOTCH3 (fragment): NOTC3_HUMAN - Experimental evidence at protein level: Swiss-Prot protein existence level 1. Functions as a receptor for membrane-bound ligands Jagged1, Jagged2 and Delta1 to regulate cell-fate determination (PubMed:15350543). Upon ligand activation through the released notch intracellular domain (NICD) it forms a transcriptional activator complex with RBPJ/RBPSUH and activates genes of the enhancer of split locus. Affects the implementation of differentiation, proliferation and apoptotic programs (By similarity). From Homo sapiens (Human).
    762..1475    +  CDS            Superfolder GFP: Superfolder GFP is a basic (constitutively fluorescent) green fluorescent protein published in 2005, derived from Aequorea victoria. It is reported to be a very rapidly-maturing weak dimer.
   1470..4112    +  CDS            GAL4: GAL4_YEAST - Experimental evidence at protein level: Swiss-Prot protein existence level 1. This protein is a positive regulator for the gene expression of the galactose-induced genes such as GAL1, GAL2, GAL7, GAL10, and MEL1 which code for the enzymes used to convert galactose to glucose. It recognizes a 17 base pair sequence in (5'-CGGRNNRCYNYNCNCCG-3') the upstream activating sequence (UAS-G) of these genes. From Saccharomyces cerevisiae (strain ATCC 204508 / S288c) (Baker's yeast).
   4146..4193    +  terminator     T7 terminator: transcription terminator for bacteriophage T7 RNA polymerase
   4220..4407    +  terminator     ADH1 terminator: S. cerevisiae ADH1; transcription terminator for the S. cerevisiae alcohol dehydrogenase 1 (ADH1) gene
   4455..4471    -  protein_bind   lac operator: The lac repressor binds to the lac operator to inhibit transcription in E. coli. This inhibition can be relieved by adding lactose or isopropyl-β-D-thiogalactopyranoside (IPTG). lac repressor encoded by lacI
   4479..4509    -  promoter       lac promoter: promoter for the E. coli lac operon
   4524..4545    -  protein_bind   CAP binding site: CAP binding activates transcription in the presence of cAMP. E. coli catabolite activator protein
   4558..4650    -  CDS            lacI (fragment): lac repressor; lacI; The lac repressor binds to the lac operator to inhibit transcription in E. coli. This inhibition can be relieved by adding lactose or isopropyl-β-D-thiogalactopyranoside (IPTG).
   4833..5421    -  rep_origin     ori: high-copy-number ColE1/pMB1/pBR322/pUC origin of replication
   5643..5659    +  polyA_signal   bGH poly(A) signal (fragment): bovine growth hormone polyadenylation signal
   5750..5797    -  polyA_signal   HSV TK poly(A) signal: herpes simplex virus thymidine kinase polyadenylation signal (Cole and Stacy, 1985)
   5856..6008    -  CDS            ble (fragment): BLE_KLEPN - Experimental evidence at protein level: Swiss-Prot protein existence level 1. Binding protein with a strong affinity to the bleomycin family of antibiotics. Binds to CL990; an antimitotic-antibiotic compound. From Klebsiella pneumoniae.
   6029..6823    -  CDS            NeoR/KanR: aminoglycoside phosphotransferase from Tn5; aph(3')-II (or nptII); confers resistance to neomycin, kanamycin, and G418 (Geneticin®)
   6824..6928    -  promoter       AmpR promoter: bla
   6955..8297    -  rep_origin     2μ ori: yeast 2μ plasmid origin of replication
   8365..8400    +  CDS            rop (fragment): Rop protein, which maintains plasmids at low copy number; rop
   8502..8551    +  misc_feature   bom (fragment): basis of mobility region from pBR322
   8690..8837    +  promoter       TRP1 promoter: S. cerevisiae TRP1
   8838..9512    +  CDS            TRP1: phosphoribosylanthranilate isomerase, required for tryptophan biosynthesis; S. cerevisiae TRP1; yeast auxotrophic marker
   9563..9614    +  misc_feature   bom (fragment): basis of mobility region from pBR322
   9642..10070   -  rep_origin     f1 ori (sequence partly withheld): f1 bacteriophage origin of replication; arrow indicates direction of (+) strand synthesis
  10074..29      -  CDS            lacZα (fragment) (across the origin): LacZα fragment of β-galactosidase; lacZ fragment
