[The description below was written by a language model from this plasmid's Addgene catalogue record and pLannotate feature annotations shown in this document.]
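Description:
pYea5.1_Notch3_sfGFP is an E. coli–yeast shuttle vector of about 10.1 kb, built on the pGBKT7 DNA-BD backbone, for episomal expression of a chimeric reporter protein in Saccharomyces cerevisiae. In bacteria it replicates at high copy from a ColE1/pUC-type origin and is selected with kanamycin through a Tn5 NeoR/KanR gene driven by the AmpR (bla) promoter. In yeast it is maintained by the 2μ origin and selected by tryptophan prototrophy through a TRP1 cassette with its own promoter. An f1 origin and assorted backbone remnants (fragments of lacZα, lacI, rop, bom and ble, plus a lac promoter/operator) are also annotated but play no evident role in the design.

The roughly 3.7 kb insert encodes a single fusion, Suc2SP-Notch3_100-sfGFP-GAL4. In the feature table, an Ashbya gossypii TEF promoter lies upstream of the open reading frame. This is followed by a short human NOTCH3 fragment, superfolder GFP and a long S. cerevisiae GAL4 coding region. A T7 terminator and the yeast ADH1 terminator follow. The Suc2 signal peptide, derived from yeast invertase, and the C-terminal Strep-Tag II are listed in the catalogue fields but are not annotated separately; the signal peptide presumably occupies the gap between the promoter and the NOTCH3 segment.

The signal peptide would direct the fusion into the secretory pathway, where the Notch3 segment would tether sfGFP-GAL4 to the membrane. sfGFP allows the fusion to be visualised. The associated publication concerns intramembrane proteolysis by γ-secretase, which suggests a cleavage assay in which release of GAL4 activates GAL4-responsive reporter genes, although the record does not spell out this readout.
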