Addgene plasmid #207864: pYea5.1_Notch3_sfGFP
Purpose: Yeast 2µ vector for expression of Suc2SP-Notch3_100-sfGFP-GAL4
Depositing lab: Dieter Langosch. Depositing organization: Technische Universitaet Muenchen (TUM). Publication: Permissive Conformations of a Transmembrane Helix Allow Intramembrane Proteolysis by gamma-Secretase. Ortner M, Guschtschin-Schmidt N, Stelzer W, Muhle-Goll C, Langosch D. J Mol Biol. 2023 Aug 1;435(18):168218. doi: 10.1016/j.jmb.2023.168218. PubMed 37536392.
Backbone
  Vector backbone: pGBKT7 DNA-BD Vector
  Backbone manufacturer: Clontech #630443
  Backbone size w/o insert (bp): 6364
  Total vector size (bp): 10111
  Vector type: Bacterial Expression, Yeast Expression
  Selectable markers: TRP1
Growth in bacteria
  Bacterial resistance: Kanamycin, 50 μg/mL
  Growth temperature: 37°C
  Growth strain: DH5alpha
  Copy number: High Copy
Gene/Insert
  Gene/Insert name: Suc2SP-Notch3_100-sfGFP-GAL4 fusion protein
  Species: H. sapiens (human), S. cerevisiae (budding yeast), Synthetic
  Insert size (bp): 3747
  Tag / fusion protein: Strep-TagII (C terminal on insert)
Terms and licenses: Academic/Nonprofit Terms; Industry Terms: Not Available to Industry
How to cite: pYea5.1_Notch3_sfGFP was a gift from Dieter Langosch (Addgene plasmid # 207864 ; http://n2t.net/addgene:207864 ; RRID:Addgene_207864)
